Addgene plasmid #186042: AAV-syn-axon-jGCaMP8m-WPRE
Purpose: jGCaMP8m expression in axons under the control of the synapsin promoter
Depositing lab: Loren Looger. Depositing organization: HHMI, Janelia Research Campus.
Backbone
  Vector backbone: AAV
  Vector type: Mammalian Expression, AAV
Growth in bacteria
  Bacterial resistance: Ampicillin, 100 μg/mL
  Growth temperature: 30°C
  Growth strain: NEB Stable
  Copy number: Low Copy
Gene/Insert
  Gene/Insert name: axon-jGCaMP8m (alt name: GAP43-jGCaMP8m)
  Species: Synthetic
  Insert size (bp): 1326
  Promoter: synapsin
  Tag / fusion protein: GAP43-6xHis (N terminal on insert)
  Cloning method: Gibson Cloning
Terms and licenses: Academic/Nonprofit Terms; Industry Terms: Not Available to Industry
How to cite: AAV-syn-axon-jGCaMP8m-WPRE was a gift from Loren Looger (Addgene plasmid # 186042 ; http://n2t.net/addgene:186042 ; RRID:Addgene_186042)
