[The description below was written by a language model from this plasmid's Addgene catalogue record and pLannotate feature annotations shown in this document.]
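Description:
AAV-syn-axon-jGCaMP8m-WPRE is an adeno-associated virus transfer plasmid for neuron-specific expression of an axon-targeted, genetically encoded calcium indicator in mammalian cells. The expression cassette lies between two AAV2 inverted terminal repeats, which are the cis elements needed for replication and packaging of the intervening DNA into recombinant AAV particles when helper functions are supplied in trans. The bacterial backbone carries a ColE1/pUC-type origin, an f1 origin, and a β-lactamase gene with its own promoter for ampicillin selection. Although the origin is annotated as a high-copy type, the catalogue lists the plasmid as low copy and names a recombination-reducing strain for propagation, consistent with the usual concern about ITR instability. Short lacI, lacZα and large T antigen fragments in the annotation are backbone remnants rather than functional genes.

Within the ITRs, the human synapsin I promoter drives a synthetic 1326 bp open reading frame. It begins with a short N-terminal fragment of rat GAP43, a growth-cone-associated protein whose leading motif is used here to enrich the sensor in axons, followed according to the record by a 6xHis tag and the jGCaMP8m coding sequence. The automated annotation labels the sensor region as a GCaMP6s fragment, which reflects homology among GCaMP-family indicators rather than the actual variant. A WPRE downstream of the coding sequence enhances transcript stability and expression, and an SV40 polyadenylation signal follows it; this signal is annotated on the reverse strand. The construct is intended for producing AAV, or for direct transfection, to image calcium activity in axons and their projections. The sequence record is described as a partial NGS result.
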