Features (pLannotate 1.2.2; 15 found; start..end, strand, type, name):
     42..174     -  repeat_region  AAV2 ITR (fragment): inverted terminal repeat of adeno-associated virus serotype 2 inverted
    256..703     +  promoter       hSyn promoter: human synapsin I promoter; confers neuron-specific expression (Kügler et al., 2003)
    741..800     +  CDS            Gap43 (fragment): NEUM_RAT - Experimental evidence at protein level: Swiss-Prot protein existence level 1. This protein is associated with nerve growth. It is a major component of the motile 'growth cones' that form the tips of elongating axons. Plays a role in axonal and dendritic filopodia induction (By similarity). From Rattus norvegicus (Rat).
    894..2064    +  CDS            GCaMP6s (fragment): improved fluorescent protein-based calcium sensor (Chen et al., 2013)
   2079..2667    +  misc_feature   WPRE: woodchuck hepatitis virus posttranscriptional regulatory element
   2668..2687    +  misc_feature   MCS (fragment): pBluescript multiple cloning site
   2716..2837    -  polyA_signal   SV40 poly(A) signal: SV40 polyadenylation signal
   2860..2928    -  CDS            large T antigen (fragment): large T antigen from SV40 (simian virus 40)
   2999..3132    +  repeat_region  AAV2 ITR: inverted terminal repeat of adeno-associated virus serotype 2 inverted
   3126..3182    -  CDS            lacI (fragment): lac repressor; lacI; The lac repressor binds to the lac operator to inhibit transcription in E. coli. This inhibition can be relieved by adding lactose or isopropyl-β-D-thiogalactopyranoside (IPTG).
   3365..3953    -  rep_origin     ori: high-copy-number ColE1/pMB1/pBR322/pUC origin of replication
   4124..4984    -  CDS            AmpR: β-lactamase; bla; confers resistance to ampicillin, carbenicillin, and related antibiotics
   4985..5089    -  promoter       AmpR promoter: bla
   5142..5570    -  rep_origin     f1 ori (sequence partly withheld): f1 bacteriophage origin of replication; arrow indicates direction of (+) strand synthesis
   5575..47      -  CDS            lacZα (fragment) (across the origin): LacZα fragment of β-galactosidase; lacZ fragment
>Addgene plasmid #186042 | AAV-syn-axon-jGCaMP8m-WPRE | addgene full sequence | sequence record 370162 | Addgene Partial NGS Result
GTTGGGAAGGGCGATCGGTGCGGGCCTCTTCGCTATTACGCCAGCTGCGCGCTCGCTCGCTCACTGAGGC
CGCCCGGGCAAAGCCCGGGCGTCGGGCGACCTTTGGTCGCCCGGCCTCAGTGAGCGAGCGAGCGCGCAGA
GAGGGAGTGGCCAACTCCATCACTAGGGGTTCCTTGTAGTTAATGATTAACCCGCCATGCTACTTATCTA
CGTAGCCATGCTCTAGGAAGATCTCTGCAGAGGGCCCTGCGTATGAGTGCAAGTGGGTTTTAGGACCAGG
ATGAGGCGGGGTGGGGGTGCCTACCTGACGACCGACCCCGACCCACTGGACAAGCACCCAACCCCCATTC
CCCAAATTGCGCATCCCCTATCAGAGAGGGGGAGGGGAAACAGGATGCGGCGAGGCGCGTGCGCACTGCC
AGCTTCAGCACCGCGGACAGTGCCTTCGCCCCCGCCTGGCGGCGCGCGCCACCGCCGCCTCAGCACTGAA
GGCGCGCTGACGTCACTCGCCGGTCCCCCGCAAACTCCCCTTCCCGGCCACCTTGGTCGCGTCCGCGCCG
CCGCCGGCCCAGCCGGACCGCACCACGCGAGGCGCGAGATAGGGGGGCACGGGCGCGACCATCTGCGCTG
CGGCGCCGGCGACTCAGCGCTGCCTCAGTCTGCGGTGGGCAGCGGAGGAGTCGTGTCGTGCCTGAGAGCG
CAGTCGAATTCAAGCTGCTAGCAAGGATCCACCCGCCACCATGCTGTGCTGTATGAGAAGAACCAAACAG
GTTGAAAAGAATGATGAGGACCAAAAGATTCATCATCACCATCATCACACGCGTCGCAAGAAGACCTTCA
AGGAGGTGGCCACCGCCGTGAAGATCATCGGCCGCCTGATGGGCCTGAAGATCAACGTCTATATCAAGGC
CGACAAGCAGAAGAACGGCATCAAGGCGAACTTCCACATCCGCCACAACATCGAGGACGGCGGCGTGCAG
CTCGCCTACCACTACCAGCAGAACACCCCCATCGGCGACGGCCCCGTGCTGCTGCCCGACAACCACTACC
TGAGCGTGGAGTCCAAACTTTCGAAAGACCCCAACGAGAAGCGCGATCACATGGTCCTGCTGGAGTTCGT
GACCGCCGCCGGGATCACTCTCGGCATGGACGAGCTGTACAAGGGCGGTACCGGAGGGAGCATGGTGAGC
AAGGGCGAGGAGCTGTTCACCGGGGTGGTGCCCATCCTGGTCGAGCTGGACGGCGACGTAAACGGCCACA
AGTTCAGCGTGTCCGGCGAGGGTGAGGGCGATGCCACCTACGGCAAGCTGACCCTGAAGTTCATCTGCAC
CACCGGCAAGCTGCCCGTGCCCTGGCCCACCCTCGTGACCACCCTGACCTACGGCGTGCAGTGCTTCAGC
CGCTACCCCGACCACATGAAGCAGCACGACTTCTTCAAGTCCGCCATGCCCGAAGGCTACATCCAGGAGC
GCACCATCTTCTTCAAGGACGACGGCAACTACAAGACCCGCGCCGAGGTGAAGTTCGAGGGCGACACCCT
GGTGAACCGCATCGAGCTGAAGGGCATCGACTTCAAGGAGGACGGCAACATCCTGGGGCACAAGCTGGAG
TACAACCTGCCGGACCAACTGACTGAAGAGCAGATCGCAGAATACAAAGAGGCTTTCTCCCTATTTGACA
AGGACGGGGATGGGACAATAACAACCAAGGAGCTGGGGACGGTGATGCGGTCTCTGGGGCAGAACCCCAC
AGAAGCAGAGCTGCAGGACATGATCAATGAAGTAGATGCCGACGGTGACGGCACAATCGACTTCCCTGAG
TTCCTGACAATGATGGCAAGAAAAATGAAATACAGGGACACGGAAGAAGAAATTAGAGAAGCGTTCGGTG
TGTTTGATAAGGATGGCAATGGCTACATCAGTGCAGCAGAGCTTCGCCACGTGATGACAAACCTTGGAGA
GAAGTTAACAGATGAAGAGGTTGATGAAATGATCAGGGAAGCAGACATCGATGGGGATGGTCAGGTAAAC
TACGAAGAGTTTGTACAAATGATGACAGCGAAGTAAAAGCTTATCGATAATCAACCTCTGGATTACAAAA
TTTGTGAAAGATTGACTGGTATTCTTAACTATGTTGCTCCTTTTACGCTATGTGGATACGCTGCTTTAAT
GCCTTTGTATCATGCTATTGCTTCCCGTATGGCTTTCATTTTCTCCTCCTTGTATAAATCCTGGTTGCTG
TCTCTTTATGAGGAGTTGTGGCCCGTTGTCAGGCAACGTGGCGTGGTGTGCACTGTGTTTGCTGACGCAA
CCCCCACTGGTTGGGGCATTGCCACCACCTGTCAGCTCCTTTCCGGGACTTTCGCTTTCCCCCTCCCTAT
TGCCACGGCGGAACTCATCGCCGCCTGCCTTGCCCGCTGCTGGACAGGGGCTCGGCTGTTGGGCACTGAC
AATTCCGTGGTGTTGTCGGGGAAATCATCGTCCTTTCCTTGGCTGCTCGCCTGTGTTGCCACCTGGATTC
TGCGCGGGACGTCCTTCTGCTACGTCCCTTCGGCCCTCAATCCAGCGGACCTTCCTTCCCGCGGCCTGCT
GCCGGCTCTGCGGCCTCTTCCGCGTCTTCGCCTTCGCCCTCAGACGAGTCGGATCTCCCTTTGGGCCGCC
TCCCCGCATCGATACCGTCGACCTCGACCCGGGCGGCCGCTTCGAGCAGACATGATAAGATACATTGATG
AGTTTGGACAAACCACAACTAGAATGCAGTGAAAAAAATGCTTTATTTGTGAAATTTGTGATGCTATTGC
TTTATTTGTAACCATTATAAGCTGCAATAAACAAGTTAACAACAACAATTGCATTCATTTTATGTTTCAG
GTTCAGGGGGAGATGTGGGAGGTTTTTTAAAGCAAGTAAAACCTCTACAAATGTGGTAAAATCGATAAGG
ATCTTCCTAGAGCATGGCTACGTAGATAAGTAGCATGGCGGGTTAATCATTAACTACAAGGAACCCCTAG
TGATGGAGTTGGCCACTCCCTCTCTGCGCGCTCGCTCGCTCACTGAGGCCGGGCGACCAAAGGTCGCCCG
ACGCCCGGGCTTTGCCCGGGCGGCCTCAGTGAGCGAGCGAGCGCGCAGCTGCATTAATGAATCGGCCAAC
GCGCGGGGAGAGGCGGTTTGCGTATTGGGCGCTCTTCCGCTTCCTCGCTCACTGACTCGCTGCGCTCGGT
CGTTCGGCTGCGGCGAGCGGTATCAGCTCACTCAAAGGCGGTAATACGGTTATCCACAGAATCAGGGGAT
AACGCAGGAAAGAACATGTGAGCAAAAGGCCAGCAAAAGGCCAGGAACCGTAAAAAGGCCGCGTTGCTGG
CGTTTTTCCATAGGCTCCGCCCCCCTGACGAGCATCACAAAAATCGACGCTCAAGTCAGAGGTGGCGAAA
CCCGACAGGACTATAAAGATACCAGGCGTTTCCCCCTGGAAGCTCCCTCGTGCGCTCTCCTGTTCCGACC
CTGCCGCTTACCGGATACCTGTCCGCCTTTCTCCCTTCGGGAAGCGTGGCGCTTTCTCATAGCTCACGCT
GTAGGTATCTCAGTTCGGTGTAGGTCGTTCGCTCCAAGCTGGGCTGTGTGCACGAACCCCCCGTTCAGCC
CGACCGCTGCGCCTTATCCGGTAACTATCGTCTTGAGTCCAACCCGGTAAGACACGACTTATCGCCACTG
GCAGCAGCCACTGGTAACAGGATTAGCAGAGCGAGGTATGTAGGCGGTGCTACAGAGTTCTTGAAGTGGT
GGCCTAACTACGGCTACACTAGAAGAACAGTATTTGGTATCTGCGCTCTGCTGAAGCCAGTTACCTTCGG
AAAAAGAGTTGGTAGCTCTTGATCCGGCAAACAAACCACCGCTGGTAGCGGTGGTTTTTTTGTTTGCAAG
CAGCAGATTACGCGCAGAAAAAAAGGATCTCAAGAAGATCCTTTGATCTTTTCTACGGGGTCTGACGCTC
AGTGGAACGAAAACTCACGTTAAGGGATTTTGGTCATGAGATTATCAAAAAGGATCTTCACCTAGATCCT
TTTAAATTAAAAATGAAGTTTTAAATCAATCTAAAGTATATATGAGTAAACTTGGTCTGACAGTTACCAA
TGCTTAATCAGTGAGGCACCTATCTCAGCGATCTGTCTATTTCGTTCATCCATAGTTGCCTGACTCCCCG
TCGTGTAGATAACTACGATACGGGAGGGCTTACCATCTGGCCCCAGTGCTGCAATGATACCGCGAGACCC
ACGCTCACCGGCTCCAGATTTATCAGCAATAAACCAGCCAGCCGGAAGGGCCGAGCGCAGAAGTGGTCCT
GCAACTTTATCCGCCTCCATCCAGTCTATTAATTGTTGCCGGGAAGCTAGAGTAAGTAGTTCGCCAGTTA
ATAGTTTGCGCAACGTTGTTGCCATTGCTACAGGCATCGTGGTGTCACGCTCGTCGTTTGGTATGGCTTC
ATTCAGCTCCGGTTCCCAACGATCAAGGCGAGTTACATGATCCCCCATGTTGTGCAAAAAAGCGGTTAGC
TCCTTCGGTCCTCCGATCGTTGTCAGAAGTAAGTTGGCCGCAGTGTTATCACTCATGGTTATGGCAGCAC
TGCATAATTCTCTTACTGTCATGCCATCCGTAAGATGCTTTTCTGTGACTGGTGAGTACTCAACCAAGTC
ATTCTGAGAATAGTGTATGCGGCGACCGAGTTGCTCTTGCCCGGCGTCAATACGGGATAATACCGCGCCA
CATAGCAGAACTTTAAAAGTGCTCATCATTGGAAAACGTTCTTCGGGGCGAAAACTCTCAAGGATCTTAC
CGCTGTTGAGATCCAGTTCGATGTAACCCACTCGTGCACCCAACTGATCTTCAGCATCTTTTACTTTCAC
CAGCGTTTCTGGGTGAGCAAAAACAGGAAGGCAAAATGCCGCAAAAAAGGGAATAAGGGCGACACGGAAA
TGTTGAATACTCATACTCTTCCTTTTTCAATATTATTGAAGCATTTATCAGGGTTATTGTCTCATGAGCG
GATACATATTTGAATGTATTTAGAAAAATAAACAAATAGGGGTTCCGCGCACATTTCCCCGAAAAGTGCC
ACCTAAATTGTAAGCGTTAATATTTTGTTAAAATTCGCGTTAAATTTTTGTTAAATCAGCTCATTTTTTA
ACCAATAGGCCGAAATCGGCAAAATCCCTTATAAATCAAAAGAATAGACCGAGATAGGGT
[37 nt withheld, positions 5241-5277]
AAAGAACGTGGACTCCAACGTCAAAGG
[49 nt withheld, positions 5305-5353]
T
[91 nt withheld, positions 5355-5445]
G
[124 nt withheld, positions 5447-5570]
CCCATTCGCCATTCAGGCTGCGCAACT
